Addgene plasmid #116644: pHAGE-PTPN11-N308D
Purpose: Lentiviral expression of PTPN11 N308D
Depositing lab: Gordon Mills & Kenneth Scott. Depositing organization: Baylor College of Medicine. Publication: Systematic Functional Annotation of Somatic Mutations in Cancer. Ng PK, Li J, Jeong KJ, Shao S, Chen H, Tsang YH, Sengupta S, Wang Z, Bhavana VH, Tran R, Soewito S, Minussi DC, Moreno D, Kong K, Dogruluk T, Lu H, Gao J, Tokheim C, Zhou DC, Johnson AM, Zeng J, Ip CKM, Ju Z, Wester M, Yu S, Li Y, Vellano CP, Schultz N, Karchin R, Ding L, Lu Y, Cheung LWT, Chen K, Shaw KR, Meric-Bernstam F, Scott KL, Yi S, Sahni N, Liang H, Mills GB. Cancer Cell. 2018 Mar 12;33(3):450-462.e10. doi: 10.1016/j.ccell.2018.01.021. PubMed 29533785.
Backbone
  Vector backbone: pHAGE
  Vector type: Lentiviral
Growth in bacteria
  Bacterial resistance: Ampicillin, 100 μg/mL
  Growth temperature: 37°C
  Growth strain: Stbl3
  Copy number: High Copy
Gene/Insert
  Gene/Insert name: PTPN11
  Species: H. sapiens (human)
  Mutation: N308D
  Entrez Gene: PTPN11 (a.k.a. BPTP3, CFC, JMML, METCDS, NS1, PTP-1D, PTP2C, SH-PTP2, SH-PTP3, SHP2)
  Cloning method: Gateway Cloning
Terms and licenses: Academic/Nonprofit Terms; Industry Terms: Not Available to Industry
How to cite: pHAGE-PTPN11-N308D was a gift from Gordon Mills & Kenneth Scott (Addgene plasmid # 116644 ; http://n2t.net/addgene:116644 ; RRID:Addgene_116644)
