[The description below was written by a language model from this plasmid's Addgene catalogue record and pLannotate feature annotations shown in this document.]
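Description:
pHAGE-PTPN11-N308D is an HIV-1-derived lentiviral expression plasmid built on the pHAGE backbone, carrying human PTPN11, which encodes the SHP2 protein tyrosine phosphatase, with the N308D substitution. It is maintained in E. coli as a high-copy plasmid through a ColE1/pUC-type origin and selected with ampicillin via the β-lactamase gene. The viral portion of the roughly 9.9 kb sequence contains a truncated 5' LTR, the Ψ packaging signal with an adjoining gag fragment, the Rev response element for Rev-dependent nuclear export of the genomic RNA, the cPPT/CTS element, and a ΔU3 self-inactivating 3' LTR. Small nef, lacI, lac promoter/operator and SV40 fragments annotated in the backbone appear to be vector remnants rather than functional payload.

Between the LTRs, the constitutive human EF-1α promoter drives the PTPN11 open reading frame, which was introduced by Gateway cloning and is flanked by attB1 and attB2 sites. The annotation tool labels the coding region as a PTPN11 fragment, so the table alone does not establish how much of the reference protein it covers. Downstream lie short T3 and T7 promoter sequences, a partial attB4 site and a V5 epitope tag. The V5 tag is separated from the insert by these elements, and the record does not say whether it is translated in frame with SHP2. An EMCV IRES then permits translation of puromycin N-acetyltransferase from the same transcript, allowing puromycin selection of transduced cells, and a WPRE enhances transcript expression. The plasmid is intended for lentiviral expression of PTPN11 N308D in mammalian cells, and was deposited in connection with a systematic study of the functional effects of somatic mutations in cancer.
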