Features (pLannotate 1.2.2; 30 found; start..end, strand, type, name):
    377..634     +  LTR            5' LTR (truncated): truncated 5' long terminal repeat (LTR) from HIV-1
    681..806     +  misc_feature   HIV-1 Ψ: packaging signal of human immunodeficiency virus type 1
    790..1128    +  CDS            HIV-1 gag (fragment): gag protein from human immunodeficiency virus 1; gag
   1303..1536    +  misc_feature   RRE: The Rev response element (RRE) of HIV-1 allows for Rev-dependent mRNA export from the nucleus to the cytoplasm.
   1913..2013    +  CDS            Rev (fragment): human immunodeficiency virus 1 (HIV-1) Rev protein; rev; enhances nuclear export of unspliced and incompletely spliced viral mRNAs
   2058..2175    +  misc_feature   cPPT/CTS: central polypurine tract and central termination sequence of HIV-1
   2223..3401    +  promoter       EF-1α promoter: strong constitutive promoter for human elongation factor EF-1α
   3422..3442    +  protein_bind   attB1: mutant version of attB; core recombination site for the Gateway® BP reaction BP Clonase™
   3448..4824    +  CDS            PTPN11 (fragment): PTN11_HUMAN - Also known as PTP2C, SHPTP2. Experimental evidence at protein level: Swiss-Prot protein existence level 1. Acts downstream of various receptor and cytoplasmic protein tyrosine kinases to participate in the signal transduction from the cell surface to the nucleus (PubMed:10655584, PubMed:18559669, PubMed:18829466, PubMed:26742426, PubMed:28074573). Positively regulates MAPK signal transduction pathway (PubMed:28074573). Dephosphorylates GAB1, ARHGAP35 and EGFR (PubMed:28074573). Dephosphorylates ROCK2 at 'Tyr-722' resulting in stimulation of its RhoA binding activity (PubMed:18559
   4832..4856    -  protein_bind   attB2: mutant version of attB; recombination site for the Gateway® BP reaction BP Clonase™
   4864..4882    +  promoter       T3 promoter: promoter for bacteriophage T3 RNA polymerase
   4908..4926    -  promoter       T7 promoter: promoter for bacteriophage T7 RNA polymerase
   4932..4950    -  protein_bind   attB4 (fragment): mutant version of attB; core recombination site for the Gateway® BP reaction BP Clonase™
   5006..5047    +  CDS            V5 tag: epitope tag from simian virus 5
   5173..5635    +  misc_feature   IRES: internal ribosome entry site (IRES) of the encephalomyocarditis virus (EMCV)
   5649..6246    +  CDS            PuroR (fragment): puromycin N-acetyltransferase; pac from Streptomyces; confers resistance to puromycin
   6262..6850    +  misc_feature   WPRE: woodchuck hepatitis virus posttranscriptional regulatory element
   6858..6923    +  CDS            nef (fragment): NEF_HV1Z2 - Experimental evidence at protein level: Swiss-Prot protein existence level 1. Extracellular Nef protein targets CD4(+) T-lymphocytes for apoptosis by interacting with CXCR4 surface receptors. From Human immunodeficiency virus type 1 group M subtype D (isolate Z2/CDC-Z34) (HIV-1).
   6925..7158    +  LTR            3' LTR (ΔU3): self-inactivating 3' long terminal repeat (LTR) from HIV-1
   7363..7467    +  promoter       AmpR promoter: bla
   7468..8328    +  CDS            AmpR: β-lactamase; bla; confers resistance to ampicillin, carbenicillin, and related antibiotics
   8499..9087    +  rep_origin     ori: high-copy-number ColE1/pMB1/pBR322/pUC origin of replication
   9270..9324    +  CDS            lacI (fragment): lac repressor; lacI; The lac repressor binds to the lac operator to inhibit transcription in E. coli. This inhibition can be relieved by adding lactose or isopropyl-β-D-thiogalactopyranoside (IPTG).
   9330..9423    +  rep_origin     SV40 ori (fragment): SV40 origin of replication
   9448..9485    +  CDS            lacI (fragment): lac repressor; lacI; The lac repressor binds to the lac operator to inhibit transcription in E. coli. This inhibition can be relieved by adding lactose or isopropyl-β-D-thiogalactopyranoside (IPTG).
   9498..9519    +  protein_bind   CAP binding site: CAP binding activates transcription in the presence of cAMP. E. coli catabolite activator protein
   9534..9564    +  promoter       lac promoter: promoter for the E. coli lac operon
   9572..9588    +  protein_bind   lac operator: The lac repressor binds to the lac operator to inhibit transcription in E. coli. This inhibition can be relieved by adding lactose or isopropyl-β-D-thiogalactopyranoside (IPTG). lac repressor encoded by lacI
   9622..9705    +  polyA_signal   SV40 poly(A) signal (fragment): SV40 polyadenylation signal
   9872..329     +  CDS            nef (fragment) (across the origin): NEF_HV1BR - Experimental evidence at protein level: Swiss-Prot protein existence level 1. Extracellular Nef protein targets CD4(+) T-lymphocytes for apoptosis by interacting with CXCR4 surface receptors (PubMed:14990729). From Human immunodeficiency virus type 1 group M subtype B (isolate BRU/LAI) (HIV-1).
>Addgene plasmid #116644 | pHAGE-PTPN11-N308D | addgene full sequence | sequence record 252880 | Addgene NGS Result
TGGAAGGGCTAATTCACTCCCAAAGAAGACAAGATATCCTTGATCTGTGGATCTACCACACACAAGGCTA
CTTCCCTGATTAGCAGAACTACACACCAGGGCCAGGGGTCAGATATCCACTGACCTTTGGATGGTGCTAC
AAGCTAGTACCAGTTGAGCCAGATAAGGTAGAAGAGGCCAATAAAGGAGAGAACACCAGCTTGTTACACC
CTGTGAGCCTGCATGGGATGGATGACCCGGAGAGAGAAGTGTTAGAGTGGAGGTTTGACAGCCGCCTAGC
ATTTCATCACGTGGCCCGAGAGCTGCATCCGGAGTACTTCAAGAACTGCTGATATCGAGCTTGCTACAAG
GGACTTTCCGCTGGGGACTTTCCAGGGAGGCGTGGCCTGGGCGGGACTGGGGAGTGGCGAGCCCTCAGAT
CCTGCATATAAGCAGCTGCTTTTTGCCTGTACTGGGTCTCTCTGGTTAGACCAGATCTGAGCCTGGGAGC
TCTCTGGCTAACTAGGGAACCCACTGCTTAAGCCTCAATAAAGCTTGCCTTGAGTGCTTCAAGTAGTGTG
TGCCCGTCTGTTGTGTGACTCTGGTAACTAGAGATCCCTCAGACCCTTTTAGTCAGTGTGGAAAATCTCT
AGCAGTGGCGCCCGAACAGGGACTTGAAAGCGAAAGGGAAACCAGAGGAGCTCTCTCGACGCAGGACTCG
GCTTGCTGAAGCGCGCACGGCAAGAGGCGAGGGGCGGCGACTGGTGAGTACGCCAAAAATTTTGACTAGC
GGAGGCTAGAAGGAGAGAGATGGGTGCGAGAGCGTCAGTATTAAGCGGGGGAGAATTAGATCGCGATGGG
AAAAAATTCGGTTAAGGCCAGGGGGAAAGAAAAAATATAAATTAAAACATATAGTATGGGCAAGCAGGGA
GCTAGAACGATTCGCAGTTAATCCTGGCCTGTTAGAAACATCAGAAGGCTGTAGACAAATACTGGGACAG
CTACAACCATCCCTTCAGACAGGATCAGAAGAACTTAGATCATTATATAATACAGTAGCAACCCTCTATT
GTGTGCATCAAAGGATAGAGATAAAAGACACCAAGGAAGCTTTAGACAAGATAGAGGAAGAGCAAAACAA
AAGTAAGACCACCGCACAGCAAGCGGCCGGCCGCTGATCTTCAGACCTGGAGGAGGAGATATGAGGGACA
ATTGGAGAAGTGAATTATATAAATATAAAGTAGTAAAAATTGAACCATTAGGAGTAGCACCCACCAAGGC
AAAGAGAAGAGTGGTGCAGAGAGAAAAAAGAGCAGTGGGAATAGGAGCTTTGTTCCTTGGGTTCTTGGGA
GCAGCAGGAAGCACTATGGGCGCAGCGTCAATGACGCTGACGGTACAGGCCAGACAATTATTGTCTGGTA
TAGTGCAGCAGCAGAACAATTTGCTGAGGGCTATTGAGGCGCAACAGCATCTGTTGCAACTCACAGTCTG
GGGCATCAAGCAGCTCCAGGCAAGAATCCTGGCTGTGGAAAGATACCTAAAGGATCAACAGCTCCTGGGG
ATTTGGGGTTGCTCTGGAAAACTCATTTGCACCACTGCTGTGCCTTGGAATGCTAGTTGGAGTAATAAAT
CTCTGGAACAGATTTGGAATCACACGACCTGGATGGAGTGGGACAGAGAAATTAACAATTACACAAGCTT
AATACACTCCTTAATTGAAGAATCGCAAAACCAGCAAGAAAAGAATGAACAAGAATTATTGGAATTAGAT
AAATGGGCAAGTTTGTGGAATTGGTTTAACATAACAAATTGGCTGTGGTATATAAAATTATTCATAATGA
TAGTAGGAGGCTTGGTAGGTTTAAGAATAGTTTTTGCTGTACTTTCTATAGTGAATAGAGTTAGGCAGGG
ATATTCACCATTATCGTTTCAGACCCACCTCCCAACCCCGAGGGGACCCGACAGGCCCGAAGGAATAGAA
GAAGAAGGTGGAGAGAGAGACAGAGACAGATCCATTCGATTAGTGAACGGATCTCGACGGTATCGCCGAA
TTCACAAATGGCAGTATTCATCCACAATTTTAAAAGAAAAGGGGGGATTGGGGGGTACAGTGCAGGGGAA
AGAATAGTAGACATAATAGCAACAGACATACAAACTAAAGAATTACAAAAACAAATTACAAAAATTCAAA
ATTTTCGGGTTTATTACAGGGACAGCAGAGATCCAGTTTGGACTAGTCGTGAGGCTCCGGTGCCCGTCAG
TGGGCAGAGCGCACATCGCCCACAGTCCCCGAGAAGTTGGGGGGAGGGGTCGGCAATTGAACCGGTGCCT
AGAGAAGGTGGCGCGGGGTAAACTGGGAAAGTGATGTCGTGTACTGGCTCCGCCTTTTTCCCGAGGGTGG
GGGAGAACCGTATATAAGTGCAGTAGTCGCCGTGAACGTTCTTTTTCGCAACGGGTTTGCCGCCAGAACA
CAGGTAAGTGCCGTGTGTGGTTCCCGCGGGCCTGGCCTCTTTACGGGTTATGGCCCTTGCGTGCCTTGAA
TTACTTCCACCTGGCTGCAGTACGTGATTCTTGATCCCGAGCTTCGGGTTGGAAGTGGGTGGGAGAGTTC
GAGGCCTTGCGCTTAAGGAGCCCCTTCGCCTCGTGCTTGAGTTGAGGCCTGGCCTGGGCGCTGGGGCCGC
CGCGTGCGAATCTGGTGGCACCTTCGCGCCTGTCTCGCTGCTTTCGATAAGTCTCTAGCCATTTAAAATT
TTTGATGACCTGCTGCGACGCTTTTTTTCTGGCAAGATAGTCTTGTAAATGCGGGCCAAGATCTGCACAC
TGGTATTTCGGTTTTTGGGGCCGCGGGCGGCGACGGGGCCCGTGCGTCCCAGCGCACATGTTCGGCGAGG
CGGGGCCTGCGAGCGCGGCCACCGAGAATCGGACGGGGGTAGTCTCAAGCTGGCCGGCCTGCTCTGGTGC
CTGGCCTCGCGCCGCCGTGTATCGCCCCGCCCTGGGCGGCAAGGCTGGCCCGGTCGGCACCAGTTGCGTG
AGCGGAAAGATGGCCGCTTCCCGGCCCTGCTGCAGGGAGCTCAAAATGGAGGACGCGGCGCTCGGGAGAG
CGGGCGGGTGAGTCACCCACACAAAGGAAAAGGGCCTTTCCGTCCTCAGCCGTCGCTTCATGTGACTCCA
CGGAGTACCGGGCGCCGTCCAGGCACCTCGATTAGTTCTCGAGCTTTTGGAGTACGTCGTCTTTAGGTTG
GGGGGAGGGGTTTTATGCGATGGAGTTTCCCCACACTGAGTGGGTGGAGACTGAAGTTAGGCCAGCTTGG
CACTTGATGTAATTCTCCTTGGAATTTGCCCTTTTTGAGTTTGGATCTTGGTTCATTCTCAAGCCTCAGA
CAGTGGTTCAAAGTTTTTTTCTTCCATTTCAGGTGTCGTGAAGCGGCCCTGCAGATATCAACAAGTTTGT
ACAAAAAAGCAGGCACCATGACATCGCGGAGATGGTTTCACCCAAATATCACTGGTGTGGAGGCAGAAAA
CCTACTGTTGACAAGAGGAGTTGATGGCAGTTTTTTGGCAAGGCCTAGTAAAAGTAACCCTGGAGACTTC
ACACTTTCCGTTAGAAGAAATGGAGCTGTCACCCACATCAAGATTCAGAACACTGGTGATTACTATGACC
TGTATGGAGGGGAGAAATTTGCCACTTTGGCTGAGTTGGTCCAGTATTACATGGAACATCACGGGCAATT
AAAAGAGAAGAATGGAGATGTCATTGAGCTTAAATATCCTCTGAACTGTGCAGATCCTACCTCTGAAAGG
TGGTTTCATGGACATCTCTCTGGGAAAGAAGCAGAGAAATTATTAACTGAAAAAGGAAAACATGGTAGTT
TTCTTGTACGAGAGAGCCAGAGCCACCCTGGAGATTTTGTTCTTTCTGTGCGCACTGGTGATGACAAAGG
GGAGAGCAATGACGGCAAGTCTAAAGTGACCCATGTTATGATTCGCTGTCAGGAACTGAAATACGACGTT
GGTGGAGGAGAACGGTTTGATTCTTTGACAGATCTTGTGGAACATTATAAGAAGAATCCTATGGTGGAAA
CATTGGGTACAGTACTACAACTCAAGCAGCCCCTTAACACGACTCGTATAAATGCTGCTGAAATAGAAAG
CAGAGTTCGAGAACTAAGCAAATTAGCTGAGACCACAGATAAAGTCAAACAAGGCTTTTGGGAAGAATTT
GAGACACTACAACAACAGGAGTGCAAACTTCTCTACAGCCGAAAAGAGGGTCAAAGGCAAGAAAACAAAA
ACAAAAATAGATATAAAAACATCCTGCCCTTTGATCATACCAGGGTTGTCCTACACGATGGTGATCCCAA
TGAGCCTGTTTCAGATTACATCAATGCAGATATCATCATGCCTGAATTTGAAACCAAGTGCAACAATTCA
AAGCCCAAAAAGAGTTACATTGCCACACAAGGCTGCCTGCAAAACACGGTGAATGACTTTTGGCGGATGG
TGTTCCAAGAAAACTCCCGAGTGATTGTCATGACAACGAAAGAAGTGGAGAGAGGAAAGAGTAAATGTGT
CAAATACTGGCCTGATGAGTATGCTCTAAAAGAATATGGCGTCATGCGTGTTAGGAACGTCAAAGAAAGC
GCCGCTCATGACTATACGCTAAGAGAACTTAAACTTTCAAAGGTTGGACAAGGGAATACGGAGAGAACGG
TCTGGCAATACCACTTTCGGACCTGGCCGGACCACGGCGTGCCCAGCGACCCTGGGGGCGTGCTGGACTT
CCTGGAGGAGGTGCACCATAAGCAGGAGAGCATCATGGATGCAGGGCCGGTCGTGGTGCACTGCAGGTAG
AACCCAGCTTTCTTGTACAAAGTGGTGATATCCAATTAACCCTCACTAAAGGTGAAATGTGTATTTGTAT
GTTTAGCCCTATAGTGAGTCGTATTACCACCCAACTTTTCTATACAAAGTGGTTGATATCCAGCACAGTG
GCGGCCGCTCGAGTCTAGAGGGCCCGCGGTTCGAAGGTAAGCCTATCCCTAACCCTCTCCTCGGTCTCGA
TTCTACGCGTACCGGTTAGTAATGAGATCCCTCCCCCCCCCCTAACGTTACTGGCCGAAGCCGCTTGGAA
TAAGGCCGGTGTGCGTTTGTCTATATGTTATTTTCCACCATATTGCCGTCTTTTGGCAATGTGAGGGCCC
GGAAACCTGGCCCTGTCTTCTTGACGAGCATTCCTAGGGGTCTTTCCCCTCTCGCCAAAGGAATGCAAGG
TCTGTTGAATGTCGTGAAGGAAGCAGTTCCTCTGGAAGCTTCTTGAAGACAAACAACGTCTGTAGCGACC
CTTTGCAGGCAGCGGAACCCCCCACCTGGCGACAGGTGCCTCTGCGGCCAAAAGCCACGTGTATAAGATA
CACCTGCAAAGGCGGCACAACCCCAGTGCCACGTTGTGAGTTGGATAGTTGTGGAAAGAGTCAAATGGCT
CTCCTCAAGCGTATTCAACAAGGGGCTGAAGGATGCCCAGAAGGTACCCCATTGTATGGGATCTGATCTG
GGGCCTCGGTGCACATGCTTTACATGTGTTTAGTCGAGGTTAAAAAAACGTCTAGGCCCCCCGAACCACG
GGGACGTGGTTTTCCTTTGAAAAACACGATGATAATATGGCCACACATATGACCGAGTACAAGCCCACGG
TGCGCCTCGCCACCCGCGACGACGTCCCCAGGGCCGTACGCACCCTCGCCGCCGCGTTCGCCGACTACCC
CGCCACGCGCCACACCGTCGATCCGGACCGCCACATCGAGCGGGTCACCGAGCTGCAAGAACTCTTCCTC
ACGCGCGTCGGGCTCGACATCGGCAAGGTGTGGGTCGCGGACGACGGCGCCGCGGTGGCGGTCTGGACCA
CGCCGGAGAGCGTCGAAGCGGGGGCGGTGTTCGCCGAGATCGGCCCGCGCATGGCCGAGTTGAGCGGTTC
CCGGCTGGCCGCGCAGCAACAGATGGAAGGCCTCCTGGCGCCGCACCGGCCCAAGGAGCCCGCGTGGTTC
CTGGCCACCGTCGGCGTCTCGCCCGACCACCAGGGCAAGGGTCTGGGCAGCGCCGTCGTGCTCCCCGGAG
TGGAGGCGGCCGAGCGCGCCGGGGTGCCCGCCTTCCTGGAGACCTCCGCGCCCCGCAACCTCCCCTTCTA
CGAGCGGCTCGGCTTCACCGTCACCGCCGACGTCGAGGTGCCCGAAGGACCGCGCACCTGGTGCATGACC
CGCAAGCCCGGTGCCTAAATCGATAGATCCTAATCAACCTCTGGATTACAAAATTTGTGAAAGATTGACT
GGTATTCTTAACTATGTTGCTCCTTTTACGCTATGTGGATACGCTGCTTTAATGCCTTTGTATCATGCTA
TTGCTTCCCGTATGGCTTTCATTTTCTCCTCCTTGTATAAATCCTGGTTGCTGTCTCTTTATGAGGAGTT
GTGGCCCGTTGTCAGGCAACGTGGCGTGGTGTGCACTGTGTTTGCTGACGCAACCCCCACTGGTTGGGGC
ATTGCCACCACCTGTCAGCTCCTTTCCGGGACTTTCGCTTTCCCCCTCCCTATTGCCACGGCGGAACTCA
TCGCCGCCTGCCTTGCCCGCTGCTGGACAGGGGCTCGGCTGTTGGGCACTGACAATTCCGTGGTGTTGTC
GGGGAAATCATCGTCCTTTCCTTGGCTGCTCGCCTGTGTTGCCACCTGGATTCTGCGCGGGACGTCCTTC
TGCTACGTCCCTTCGGCCCTCAATCCAGCGGACCTTCCTTCCCGCGGCCTGCTGCCGGCTCTGCGGCCTC
TTCCGCGTCTTCGCCTTCGCCCTCAGACGAGTCGGATCTCCCTTTGGGCCGCCTCCCCGCCTGAGATCCT
TTAAGACCAATGACTTACAAGGCAGCTGTAGATCTTAGCCACTTTTTAAAAGAAAAGGGGGGACTGGAAG
GGCTAATTCACTCCCAACGAAGACAAGATCTGCTTTTTGCTTGTACTGGGTCTCTCTGGTTAGACCAGAT
CTGAGCCTGGGAGCTCTCTGGCTAACTAGGGAACCCACTGCTTAAGCCTCAATAAAGCTTGCCTTGAGTG
CTTCAAGTAGTGTGTGCCCGTCTGTTGTGTGACTCTGGTAACTAGAGATCCCTCAGACCCTTTTAGTCAG
TGTGGAAAATCTCTAGCAGTAGTAGTTCATGTCATCTTATTATTCAGTATTTATAACTTGCAAAGAAATG
AATATCAGAGAGTGAGAGGCCCGGGTTAATTAAGGAAAGGGCTAGATCATTCTTGAAGACGAAAGGGCCT
CGTGATACGCCTATTTTTATAGGTTAATGTCATGATAATAATGGTTTCTTAGACGTCAGGTGGCACTTTT
CGGGGAAATGTGCGCGGAACCCCTATTTGTTTATTTTTCTAAATACATTCAAATATGTATCCGCTCATGA
GACAATAACCCTGATAAATGCTTCAATAATATTGAAAAAGGAAGAGTATGAGTATTCAACATTTCCGTGT
CGCCCTTATTCCCTTTTTTGCGGCATTTTGCCTTCCTGTTTTTGCTCACCCAGAAACGCTGGTGAAAGTA
AAAGATGCTGAAGATCAGTTGGGTGCACGAGTGGGTTACATCGAACTGGATCTCAACAGCGGTAAGATCC
TTGAGAGTTTTCGCCCCGAAGAACGTTTTCCAATGATGAGCACTTTTAAAGTTCTGCTATGTGGCGCGGT
ATTATCCCGTGTTGACGCCGGGCAAGAGCAACTCGGTCGCCGCATACACTATTCTCAGAATGACTTGGTT
GAGTACTCACCAGTCACAGAAAAGCATCTTACGGATGGCATGACAGTAAGAGAATTATGCAGTGCTGCCA
TAACCATGAGTGATAACACTGCGGCCAACTTACTTCTGACAACGATCGGAGGACCGAAGGAGCTAACCGC
TTTTTTGCACAACATGGGGGATCATGTAACTCGCCTTGATCGTTGGGAACCGGAGCTGAATGAAGCCATA
CCAAACGACGAGCGTGACACCACGATGCCTGTAGCAATGGCAACAACGTTGCGCAAACTATTAACTGGCG
AACTACTTACTCTAGCTTCCCGGCAACAATTAATAGACTGGATGGAGGCGGATAAAGTTGCAGGACCACT
TCTGCGCTCGGCCCTTCCGGCTGGCTGGTTTATTGCTGATAAATCTGGAGCCGGTGAGCGTGGGTCTCGC
GGTATCATTGCAGCACTGGGGCCAGATGGTAAGCCCTCCCGTATCGTAGTTATCTACACGACGGGGAGTC
AGGCAACTATGGATGAACGAAATAGACAGATCGCTGAGATAGGTGCCTCACTGATTAAGCATTGGTAACT
GTCAGACCAAGTTTACTCATATATACTTTAGATTGATTTAAAACTTCATTTTTAATTTAAAAGGATCTAG
GTGAAGATCCTTTTTGATAATCTCATGACCAAAATCCCTTAACGTGAGTTTTCGTTCCACTGAGCGTCAG
ACCCCGTAGAAAAGATCAAAGGATCTTCTTGAGATCCTTTTTTTCTGCGCGTAATCTGCTGCTTGCAAAC
AAAAAAACCACCGCTACCAGCGGTGGTTTGTTTGCCGGATCAAGAGCTACCAACTCTTTTTCCGAAGGTA
ACTGGCTTCAGCAGAGCGCAGATACCAAATACTGTTCTTCTAGTGTAGCCGTAGTTAGGCCACCACTTCA
AGAACTCTGTAGCACCGCCTACATACCTCGCTCTGCTAATCCTGTTACCAGTGGCTGCTGCCAGTGGCGA
TAAGTCGTGTCTTACCGGGTTGGACTCAAGACGATAGTTACCGGATAAGGCGCAGCGGTCGGGCTGAACG
GGGGGTTCGTGCACACAGCCCAGCTTGGAGCGAACGACCTACACCGAACTGAGATACCTACAGCGTGAGC
TATGAGAAAGCGCCACGCTTCCCGAAGGGAGAAAGGCGGACAGGTATCCGGTAAGCGGCAGGGTCGGAAC
AGGAGAGCGCACGAGGGAGCTTCCAGGGGGAAACGCCTGGTATCTTTATAGTCCTGTCGGGTTTCGCCAC
CTCTGACTTGAGCGTCGATTTTTGTGATGCTCGTCAGGGGGGCGGAGCCTATGGAAAAACGCCAGCAACG
CGGCCTTTTTACGGTTCCTGGCCTTTTGCTGGCCTTTTGCTCACATGTTCTTTCCTGCGTTATCCCCTGA
TTCTGTGGATAACCGTATTACCGCCTTTGAGTGAGCTGATACCGCTCGCCGCAGCCGAACGACCGAGCGC
AGCGAGTCAGTGAGCGAGGAAGCGGAAGAGCGCCCAATACGCAAACCGCCTCTCCCCGCGCGTTGGCCGA
TTCATTAATGCAGCAAGCTCATGGCTGACTAATTTTTTTTATTTATGCAGAGGCCGAGGCCGCCTCGGCC
TCTGAGCTATTCCAGAAGTAGTGAGGAGGCTTTTTTGGAGGCCTAGGCTTTTGCAAAAAGCTCCCCGTGG
CACGACAGGTTTCCCGACTGGAAAGCGGGCAGTGAGCGCAACGCAATTAATGTGAGTTAGCTCACTCATT
AGGCACCCCAGGCTTTACACTTTATGCTTCCGGCTCGTATGTTGTGTGGAATTGTGAGCGGATAACAATT
TCACACAGGAAACAGCTATGACATGATTACGAATTTCACAAATAAAGCATTTTTTTCACTGCATTCTAGT
TGTGGTTTGTCCAAACTCATCAATGTATCTTATCATGTCTGGATCAACTGGATAACTCAAGCTAACCAAA
ATCATCCCAAACTTCCCACCCCATACCCTATTACCACTGCCAATTACCTGTGGTTTCATTTACTCTAAAC
CTGTGATTCCTCTGAATTATTTTCATTTTAAAGAAATTGTATTTGTTAAATATGTACTACAAACTTAGTA
GT
